Addgene plasmid #54945: mApple-Rab7a-7
Purpose: Localization: Ras GTPase, Excitation: 568, Emission: 592
Depositing lab: Michael Davidson. Depositing organization: Florida State University, Tallahassee.
Backbone
  Vector backbone: mApple
  Backbone size w/o insert (bp): 4750
  Vector type: Mammalian Expression
  Selectable markers: Neomycin (select with G418)
Growth in bacteria
  Bacterial resistance: Kanamycin, 50 μg/mL
  Growth temperature: 37°C
  Growth strain: DH5alpha
  Copy number: High Copy
Gene/Insert
  Gene/Insert name: Rab7a (alt name: NM_004637.5)
  Species: H. sapiens (human)
  Entrez Gene: RAB7A (a.k.a. CMT2B, PRO2706, RAB7)
  Promoter: CMV
  Tag / fusion protein: mApple (N terminal on backbone)
  Cloning method: Unknown
  Sequencing primers: 5′ CMV-F; 3′ SV40pA-R
Terms and licenses: Academic/Nonprofit Terms; Industry Terms: Not Available to Industry
Depositor comments: . Excitation = 568; Emission = 592
How to cite: mApple-Rab7a-7 was a gift from Michael Davidson (Addgene plasmid # 54945 ; http://n2t.net/addgene:54945 ; RRID:Addgene_54945)
