[The description below was written by a language model from this plasmid's Addgene catalogue record.]
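Description:
mApple-Rab7a-7 is a mammalian expression plasmid that produces human Rab7a (RAB7A) fused at its N terminus to the red-orange fluorescent protein mApple. It is built on an mApple fusion backbone of about 4.75 kb (excluding the insert), in which the fluorescent protein coding sequence is already part of the vector and the gene of interest is placed downstream of it, so the tag sits on the amino-terminal side of Rab7a. Expression of the fusion is driven by the CMV promoter, a strong constitutive promoter in most cultured mammalian cell lines. The listed 3′ sequencing primer implies that an SV40 polyadenylation signal follows the open reading frame. The plasmid is maintained at high copy number in E. coli under kanamycin selection, and a neomycin resistance marker allows G418 selection of transfected mammalian cells if stable lines are wanted. No feature table accompanies the record, so the origin of replication, the linker between mApple and Rab7a, and the cloning method are not stated; the "7" in the name may refer to linker length, but the record does not explain it.

The stated purpose is as a fluorescent localization marker, with excitation at 568 nm and emission at 592 nm. The record describes the target simply as a Ras-family GTPase. From general knowledge, Rab7a is a small GTPase associated with late endosomes and lysosomes, and placing the tag at the N terminus leaves free the C-terminal region that Rab proteins need for prenylation and membrane attachment. The construct is therefore suited to live-cell or fixed-cell imaging of Rab7a-positive compartments, alone or in combination with spectrally distinct fluorescent fusions.
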