>Addgene plasmid #54945 | mApple-Rab7a-7 | depositor partial sequence | sequence record 85333 | insert sequence
GATCCGCTAGCGCTACCGGTCGCCACCATGGTGAGCAAGGGCGAGGAGAATAACATGGCCATCATCAAGG
AGTTCATGCGCTTCAAGGTGCACATGGAGGGCTCCGTGAACGGCCACGAGTTCGAGATCGAGGGCGAGGG
CGAGGGCCGCCCCTACGAGGCCTTTCAGACCGCTAAGCTGAAGGTGACCAAGGGTGGCCCCCTGCCCTTC
GCCTGGGACATCCTGTCCCCTCAGTTCATGTACGGCTCCAAGGTCTACATTAAGCACCCAGCCGACATCC
CCGACTACTTCAAGCTGTCCTTCCCCGAGGGCTTCAGGTGGGAGCGCGTGATGAACTTCGAGGACGGCGG
CATTATTCACGTTAACCAGGACTCCTCCCTGCAGGACGGCGTGTTCATCTACAAGGTGAAGCTGCGCGGC
ACCAACTTCCCCTCCGACGGCCCCGTAATGCAGAAGAAGACCATGGGCTGGGAGGCCTCCGAGGAGCGGA
TGTACCCCGAGGACGGCGCCCTGAAGAGCGAGATCAAGAAGAGGCTGAAGCTGAAGGACGGCGGCCACTA
CGCCGCCGAGGTCAAGACCACCTACAAGGCCAAGAAGCCCGTGCAGCTGCCCGGCGCCTACATCGTCGAC
ATCAAGTTGGACATCGTGTCCCACAACGAGGACTACACCATCGTGGAACAGTACGAACGCGCCGAGGGCC
GCCACTCCACCGGCGGCATGGACGAGCTGTACAAGTCCGGACTCAGATCTCGAGCCATGACCTCTAGGAA
GAAAGTGTTGCTGAAGGTTATCATCCTGGGAGATTCTGGAGTCGGGAAGACATCACTCATGAACCAGTAT
GTGAATAAGAAATTCAGCAATCAGTACAAAGCCACAATAGGAGCTGACTTTCTGACCAAGGAGGTGATGG
TGGATGACAGGCTAGTCACAATGCAGATATGGGACACAGCAGGACAGGAACGGTTCCAGTCTCTCGGTGT
GGCCTTCTACAGAGGTGCAGACTGCTGCGTTCTGGTATTTGATGTGACTGCCCCCAACACATTCAAAACC
CTAGATAGCTGGAGAGATGAGTTTCTCATCCAGGCCAGTCCCCGAGATCCTGAAAACTTCCCATTTGTTG
TGTTGGGAAACAAGATTGACCTCGAAAACAGACAAGTGGCCACAAAGCGGGCACAGGCCTGGTGCTACAG
CAAAAACAACATTCCCTACTTTGAGACCAGTGCCAAGGAGGCCATCAACGTGGAGCAGGCGTTCCAGACG
ATTGCACGGAATGCACTTAAGCAGGAAACGGAGGTGGAGCTGTACAACGAATTTCCTGAACCTATCAAAC
TGGACAAGAATGACCGGGCCAAGGCCTCGGCAGAAAGCTGCAGTTGCTGAGGATCCACCGGATCTAGATA
ACTGATCATAATCAGCCATA
