>Addgene plasmid #54945 | mApple-Rab7a-7 | addgene partial sequence | sequence record 96090 | mCherry-F 5'-ccccgtaatgcagaagaaga-3'
CCCCGAGGACGGCGCCCTGAAGAGCGAGATCAAGAAGAGGCTGAAGCTGAAGGACGGCGGCCACTACGCC
GCCGAGGTCAAGACCACCTACAAGGCCAAGAAGCCCGTGCAGCTGCCCGGCGCCTACATCGTCGACATCA
AGTTGGACATCGTGTCCCACAACGAGGACTACACCATCGTGGAACAGTACGAACGCGCCGAGGGCCGCCA
CTCCACCGGCGGCATGGACGAGCTGTACAAGTCCGGACTCAGATCTCGAGCCATGACCTCTAGGAAGAAA
GTGTTGCTGAAGGTTATCATCCTGGGAGATTCTGGAGTCGGGAAGACATCACTCATGAACCAGTATGTGA
ATAAGAAATTCAGCAATCAGTACAAAGCCACAATAGGAGCTGACTTTCTGACCAAGGAGGTGATGGTGGA
TGACAGGCTAGTCACAATGCAGATATGGGACACAGCAGGACAGGAACGGTTCCAGTCTCTCGGTGTGGCC
TTCTACAGAGGTGCAGACTGCTGCGTTCTGGTATTTGATGTGACTGCCCCCAACACATTCAAAACCCTAG
ATAGCTGGAGAGATGAGTTTCTCATCCAGGCCAGTCCCCGAGATCCTGAAAACTTCCCATTTGTTGTGTT
GGGAAACAAGATTGACCTCGAAAACAGACAAGTGGCCACAAAGCGGGCACAGGCCTGGTGCTACAGCAAA
AACAACATTCCCTACTTTGAGACCAGTGCCAAGGAGGCCATCAACGTGGAGCAGGCGTTCCAGACGATTG
CACGGAATGCACTTAAGCAGGAAACGGAGGTGGAGCTGTACAACGAATTTCCTGAACCTATCAAACTGGA
CAAGAATGACCGG
